>Addgene plasmid #153032 | Py2087ACR1 | addgene full sequence | sequence record 300578 | Addgene NGS Result
GGATAACCGTATTACCGCCATGCATTAGTTATTAATAGTAATCAATTACGGGGTCATTAGTTCATAGCCC
ATATATGGAGTTCCGCGTTACATAACTTACGGTAAATGGCCCGCCTGGCTGACCGCCCAACGACCCCCGC
CCATTGACGTCAATAATGACGTATGTTCCCATAGTAACGCCAATAGGGACTTTCCATTGACGTCAATGGG
TGGAGTATTTACGGTAAACTGCCCACTTGGCAGTACATCAAGTGTATCATATGCCAAGTACGCCCCCTAT
TGACGTCAATGACGGTAAATGGCCCGCCTGGCATTATGCCCAGTACATGACCTTATGGGACTTTCCTACT
TGGCAGTACATCTACGTATTAGTCATCGCTATTACCATGGTGATGCGGTTTTGGCAGTACATCAATGGGC
GTGGATAGCGGTTTGACTCACGGGGATTTCCAAGTCTCCACCCCATTGACGTCAATGGGAGTTTGTTTTG
GCACCAAAATCAACGGGACTTTCCAAAATGTCGTAACAACTCCGCCCCATTGACGCAAATGGGCGGTAGG
CGTGTACGGTGGGAGGTCTATATAAGCAGAGCTGGTTTAGTGAACCGTCAGATCCGCTAGCCACCATGGG
GGAAGGAGTCCAGTATGATGAACAGATTAGGAAAGCCCTGCAGTGGATTGACCTGCTGATGAGTATTTGC
CTGCTGAGTTTTTTCTACTATCAGAAGAGGATCAAGAAGAGATGCAAGTTTGAGGTGCTGTACGTGGCAG
GAGTGGGAAGCATCACCGACTTCGTGAAGCTGTTTGGCACCTCCTATGTGCCCGCCACATTCAAGATCGC
CAACAATGGCGTGACCTTTCCTTGGAGCCAGTACTGCGGCTGGCTGGTGACATGTCCAGTGCTGCTGATC
CACCTGAGCAACCTGGCCGGCAAGGAGGTGTTCAATGTGAGGAGAATGATGAAGATCCTGGTGGCCTATC
AGATCCTGATGTGCTCTGGCAGCACCGCCTCCATGATGGATAACGGCTACAGGTGGATCTTCTACTTCAA
CGGCTGGGCCTTCCAGCTGCTGATCTTTCGGTACGCCTATGAGATCTTTCGCGAGTCTGTGGCCACAATG
CCTGCCAGGGCCGTGCCACTGATCTACAGAATCGCCGTGATCTTCTATGGCTCCTGGTCTGGCTTTGGCT
TCTTTTGGCTGCTGTCCCCTACCGGCGCAAACGTGGTGTCTAAGGAGACAGCCAAGGCCGCCTACGCCCT
GCTGGACATCATGTCCAAGAATCTGTATTCTATGCACGGCTGGTACCTGCGGTGGTATATCCTGCGCAAG
GCCGATAAGCCAACAGAGTTCGTGCAGCAGGAGGGCAGCTCCGAGGAGAACCAGCCCAAGGAGCTGAAGA
TCCTGCTGGTGGAGCAGGACGAGGTGTTTGGCTACTTCTTTTATAACATGCTGGTGCAGCACAGCTGCGC
CGTGGACATGGCCAAGGATGCCAATGAAGTGATGCAGAAGACCCTGACAGTGGGCGTGCAGTACGACATG
ATCATGATCAACCACGATCTGGCCAGGGCCAACAATTATCAGATCATGGCCGATATCAGAAAGTCTCTGT
TCATGCTGCCAGTGATCGCCTACGGCCGGAATATCCCCAAGGACGATATGGACAACCGCAATGCCACCGG
CATCGACGATTTCCTGGTGGCCCCATTTCCCGATTCCGAGATCAGGAACAAGATGACAAGATGGAGCAGG
CGCGCCAGCGTGAACCCTGAGATCATGCAGAATATGAACAATATCGTGGCCATGGCCAATAGCCCAGCAA
CCACAGGCTCCGTGCAGGCAGGCATCAAGCACGCACCTATGTCCGCCGGCAAGCCTGTGCCAATGGGAGG
AGGAGGCAAGCCAGCACCTTCTCCACTGACCTTCCTGAGCGGAGGAAACCCACTGCTGGCCAAGATGGGA
CCTAGGGCAGGACCCACCCCTACAGACATGAAGCCCCCTGCCTACCCAAATCCCACCTTTCAGAGCATCC
CAGAGGGCGGCGATGAGAAGAAGGAGAAGGAGAAGGAGACAGCCAGCCTGAACTCCAAGCTGGACCTGCT
GATGCAGCAGCTGGTGGATGTGAAGACCTCCACAAATCAGGCAAATCTGGAAATGCAGCAGCGACTGGAA
AAGCAGGAGCAGCTGTATCAGCAGCAGCAGGGACCGGTGGTGAGCAAGGGCGAGGAGGATAACATGGCCA
TCATCAAGGAGTTCATGCGCTTCAAGGTGCACATGGAGGGCTCCGTGAACGGCCACGAGTTCGAGATCGA
GGGCGAGGGCGAGGGCCGCCCCTACGAGGGCACCCAGACCGCCAAGCTGAAGGTGACCAAGGGTGGCCCC
CTGCCCTTCGCCTGGGACATCCTGTCCCCTCAGTTCATGTACGGCTCCAAGGCCTACGTGAAGCACCCCG
CCGACATCCCCGACTACTTGAAGCTGTCCTTCCCCGAGGGCTTCAAGTGGGAGCGCGTGATGAACTTCGA
GGACGGCGGCGTGGTGACCGTGACCCAGGACTCCTCCCTGCAGGACGGCGAGTTCATCTACAAGGTGAAG
CTGCGCGGCACCAACTTCCCCTCCGACGGCCCCGTAATGCAGAAGAAGACCATGGGCTGGGAGGCCTCCT
CCGAGCGGATGTACCCCGAGGACGGCGCCCTGAAGGGCGAGATCAAGCAGAGGCTGAAGCTGAAGGACGG
CGGCCACTACGACGCTGAGGTCAAGACCACCTACAAGGCCAAGAAGCCCGTGCAGCTGCCCGGCGCCTAC
AACGTCAACATCAAGTTGGACATCACCTCCCACAACGAGGACTACACCATCGTGGAACAGTACGAACGCG
CCGAGGGCCGCCACTCCACCGGCGGCATGGACGAGCTGTACAAGTAAGAGCTCAAGCTTCGAATTCTGCA
GTCGACGGTACCGCGGGCCCGGGATCCACCGGATCTAGATAACTGATCATAATCAGCCATACCACATTTG
TAGAGGTTTTACTTGCTTTAAAAAACCTCCCACACCTCCCCCTGAACCTGAAACATAAAATGAATGCAAT
TGTTGTTGTTAACTTGTTTATTGCAGCTTATAATGGTTACAAATAAAGCAATAGCATCACAAATTTCACA
AATAAAGCATTTTTTTCACTGCATTCTAGTTGTGGTTTGTCCAAACTCATCAATGTATCTTAACGCGTAA
ATTGTAAGCGTTAATATTTTGTTAAAATTCGCGTTAAATTTTTGTTAAATCAGCTCATTTTTTAACCAAT
AGGCCGAAATCGGCAAAATCCCTTATAAATCAAAAGAATAGACCGAGATAGGGT
[37 nt withheld, positions 3345-3381]
AAAGAACGTGGACTCCAACGTCAAAGG
[49 nt withheld, positions 3409-3457]
T
[91 nt withheld, positions 3459-3549]
G
[124 nt withheld, positions 3551-3674]
CAGGTGGCACTTTTCGGGGAAATGTGCGCGGAACCCCTATTTGTTTATTTTTCTAAATACATTCAAATAT
GTATCCGCTCATGAGACAATAACCCTGATAAATGCTTCAATAATATTGAAAAAGGAAGAGTCCTGAGGCG
GAAAGAACCAGCTGTGGAATGTGTGTCAGTTAGGGTGTGGAAAGTCCCCAGGCTCCCCAGCAGGCAGAAG
TATGCAAAGCATGCATCTCAATTAGTCAGCAACCAGGTGTGGAAAGTCCCCAGGCTCCCCAGCAGGCAGA
AGTATGCAAAGCATGCATCTCAATTAGTCAGCAACCATAGTCCCGCCCCTAACTCCGCCCATCCCGCCCC
TAACTCCGCCCAGTTCCGCCCATTCTCCGCCCCATGGCTGACTAATTTTTTTTATTTATGCAGAGGCCGA
GGCCGCCTCGGCCTCTGAGCTATTCCAGAAGTAGTGAGGAGGCTTTTTTGGAGGCCTAGGCTTTTGCAAA
GATCGATCAAGAGACAGGATGAGGATCGTTTCGCATGATTGAACAAGATGGATTGCACGCAGGTTCTCCG
GCCGCTTGGGTGGAGAGGCTATTCGGCTATGACTGGGCACAACAGACAATCGGCTGCTCTGATGCCGCCG
TGTTCCGGCTGTCAGCGCAGGGGCGCCCGGTTCTTTTTGTCAAGACCGACCTGTCCGGTGCCCTGAATGA
ACTGCAAGACGAGGCAGCGCGGCTATCGTGGCTGGCCACGACGGGCGTTCCTTGCGCAGCTGTGCTCGAC
GTTGTCACTGAAGCGGGAAGGGACTGGCTGCTATTGGGCGAAGTGCCGGGGCAGGATCTCCTGTCATCTC
ACCTTGCTCCTGCCGAGAAAGTATCCATCATGGCTGATGCAATGCGGCGGCTGCATACGCTTGATCCGGC
TACCTGCCCATTCGACCACCAAGCGAAACATCGCATCGAGCGAGCACGTACTCGGATGGAAGCCGGTCTT
GTCGATCAGGATGATCTGGACGAAGAGCATCAGGGGCTCGCGCCAGCCGAACTGTTCGCCAGGCTCAAGG
CGAGCATGCCCGACGGCGAGGATCTCGTCGTGACCCATGGCGATGCCTGCTTGCCGAATATCATGGTGGA
AAATGGCCGCTTTTCTGGATTCATCGACTGTGGCCGGCTGGGTGTGGCGGACCGCTATCAGGACATAGCG
TTGGCTACCCGTGATATTGCTGAAGAGCTTGGCGGCGAATGGGCTGACCGCTTCCTCGTGCTTTACGGTA
TCGCCGCTCCCGATTCGCAGCGCATCGCCTTCTATCGCCTTCTTGACGAGTTCTTCTGAGCGGGACTCTG
GGGTTCGAAATGACCGACCAAGCGACGCCCAACCTGCCATCACGAGATTTCGATTCCACCGCCGCCTTCT
ATGAAAGGTTGGGCTTCGGAATCGTTTTCCGGGACGCCGGCTGGATGATCCTCCAGCGCGGGGATCTCAT
GCTGGAGTTCTTCGCCCACCCTAGGGGGAGGCTAACTGAAACACGGAAGGAGACAATACCGGAAGGAACC
CGCGCTATGACGGCAATAAAAAGACAGAATAAAACGCACGGTGTTGGGTCGTTTGTTCATAAACGCGGGG
TTCGGTCCCAGGGCTGGCACTCTGTCGATACCCCACCGAGACCCCATTGGGGCCAATACGCCCGCGTTTC
TTCCTTTTCCCCACCCCACCCCCCAAGTTCGGGTGAAGGCCCAGGGCTCGCAGCCAACGTCGGGGCGGCA
GGCCCTGCCATAGCCTCAGGTTACTCATATATACTTTAGATTGATTTAAAACTTCATTTTTAATTTAAAA
GGATCTAGGTGAAGATCCTTTTTGATAATCTCATGACCAAAATCCCTTAACGTGAGTTTTCGTTCCACTG
AGCGTCAGACCCCGTAGAAAAGATCAAAGGATCTTCTTGAGATCCTTTTTTTCTGCGCGTAATCTGCTGC
TTGCAAACAAAAAAACCACCGCTACCAGCGGTGGTTTGTTTGCCGGATCAAGAGCTACCAACTCTTTTTC
CGAAGGTAACTGGCTTCAGCAGAGCGCAGATACCAAATACTGTTCTTCTAGTGTAGCCGTAGTTAGGCCA
CCACTTCAAGAACTCTGTAGCACCGCCTACATACCTCGCTCTGCTAATCCTGTTACCAGTGGCTGCTGCC
AGTGGCGATAAGTCGTGTCTTACCGGGTTGGACTCAAGACGATAGTTACCGGATAAGGCGCAGCGGTCGG
GCTGAACGGGGGGTTCGTGCACACAGCCCAGCTTGGAGCGAACGACCTACACCGAACTGAGATACCTACA
GCGTGAGCTATGAGAAAGCGCCACGCTTCCCGAAGGGAGAAAGGCGGACAGGTATCCGGTAAGCGGCAGG
GTCGGAACAGGAGAGCGCACGAGGGAGCTTCCAGGGGGAAACGCCTGGTATCTTTATAGTCCTGTCGGGT
TTCGCCACCTCTGACTTGAGCGTCGATTTTTGTGATGCTCGTCAGGGGGGCGGAGCCTATGGAAAAACGC
CAGCAACGCGGCCTTTTTACGGTTCCTGGCCTTTTGCTGGCCTTTTGCTCACATGTTCTTTCCTGCGTTA
TCCCCTGATTCTGT
Features (pLannotate 1.2.2; 15 found; start..end, strand, type, name):
     86..389     +  enhancer       CMV enhancer: human cytomegalovirus immediate early enhancer
    390..593     +  promoter       CMV promoter: human cytomegalovirus (CMV) immediate early promoter
    905..931     +  CDS            CoChR (fragment): high-photocurrent channelrhodopsin from Chloromonas oogama (Shemesh et al., 2017)
   2208..2916    +  CDS            mCherry (fragment): monomeric derivative of DsRed fluorescent protein (Shaner et al., 2004) mammalian codon-optimized
   2918..2967    +  misc_feature   MCS (fragment): multiple cloning site
   2984..3068    +  CDS            large T antigen (fragment): large T antigen from SV40 (simian virus 40)
   3091..3212    +  polyA_signal   SV40 poly(A) signal: SV40 polyadenylation signal
   3246..3674    -  rep_origin     f1 ori (sequence partly withheld): f1 bacteriophage origin of replication; arrow indicates direction of (+) strand synthesis
   3701..3805    +  promoter       AmpR promoter: bla
   3807..4164    +  promoter       SV40 promoter: SV40 enhancer and early promoter
   4199..4993    +  CDS            NeoR/KanR: aminoglycoside phosphotransferase from Tn5; aph(3')-II (or nptII); confers resistance to neomycin, kanamycin, and G418 (Geneticin®)
   5014..5166    +  CDS            ble (fragment): BLE_KLEPN - Experimental evidence at protein level: Swiss-Prot protein existence level 1. Binding protein with a strong affinity to the bleomycin family of antibiotics. Binds to CL990; an antimitotic-antibiotic compound. From Klebsiella pneumoniae.
   5225..5272    +  polyA_signal   HSV TK poly(A) signal: herpes simplex virus thymidine kinase polyadenylation signal (Cole and Stacy, 1985)
   5363..5379    -  polyA_signal   bGH poly(A) signal (fragment): bovine growth hormone polyadenylation signal
   5601..6189    +  rep_origin     ori: high-copy-number ColE1/pMB1/pBR322/pUC origin of replication
