[The description below was written by a language model from this plasmid's Addgene catalogue record and pLannotate feature annotations shown in this document.]
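Description:
Py2087ACR1 is a 6,278 bp mammalian expression plasmid built on the pEGFP-C1 backbone. It encodes an anion-conducting channelrhodopsin described in the record as being of viral origin, with Pyramimonas sp. listed as the species. The associated work concerns transfer of such channel genes between green algae and giant viruses. The 1,575 bp coding sequence is codon-optimized for human and mouse cells. It was inserted between NheI and BshTI sites, both of which remain intact, downstream of the human cytomegalovirus immediate early enhancer and promoter. The opsin is fused at its C terminus to mCherry, which appears to take the place of the backbone's EGFP, since no EGFP feature is annotated. The red fluorescent tag allows expressing cells to be identified and membrane localisation to be checked. Transcripts end at the SV40 polyadenylation signal that follows the residual multiple cloning site. A very short annotation matching CoChR lies within the insert. It most likely reflects local similarity among channelrhodopsins rather than a separate element. Small hits to SV40 large T antigen, ble and bGH poly(A) likewise look like incidental fragments of backbone sequence.

Propagation in E. coli relies on a high-copy pUC-type origin and kanamycin selection. The single Tn5 NeoR/KanR gene is preceded by both a bacterial bla promoter and the SV40 early promoter and is followed by the HSV TK poly(A) signal. It therefore also confers G418 resistance for selecting transfected mammalian cells. An f1 origin is present as well. The plasmid suits transient or stable expression in cultured cells for electrophysiological characterisation of this light-gated anion channel and for evaluating it as a possible optogenetic inhibitory tool.
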