Addgene plasmid #153032: Py2087ACR1
Purpose: Anion-conducting channelrhodopsin of viral origin. Codon-optimized for mammalian expression (human/mouse).
Depositing lab: Peter Hegemann. Publication: Lateral Gene Transfer of Anion-Conducting Channelrhodopsins between Green Algae and Giant Viruses. Rozenberg A, Oppermann J, Wietek J, Fernandez Lahore RG, Sandaa RA, Bratbak G, Hegemann P, Beja O. Curr Biol. 2020 Dec 21;30(24):4910-4920.e5. doi: 10.1016/j.cub.2020.09.056. Epub 2020 Oct 15. PubMed 33065010.
Backbone
  Vector backbone: pEGFP-C1
  Backbone size w/o insert (bp): 3986
  Total vector size (bp): 6278
  Vector type: Mammalian Expression
  Selectable markers: Neomycin (select with G418)
Growth in bacteria
  Bacterial resistance: Kanamycin, 50 μg/mL
  Growth temperature: 37°C
  Growth strain: DH5alpha
  Copy number: High Copy
Gene/Insert
  Gene/Insert name: Py2087ACR1
  Species: Pyramimonas spec.
  Insert size (bp): 1575
  GenBank ID: MT353681
  Promoter: CMV (+ enhancer)
  Tag / fusion protein: mCherry (C terminal on insert)
  Cloning method: Restriction Enzyme; 5′ cloning site NheI (not destroyed); 3′ cloning site BshTI (not destroyed)
  Sequencing primers: 5′ CMV-fwd: GCAAATGGGCGGTAGGCGT or EGFP-N1-fwd: GAGGTCTATATAAGCAGAGC; 3′ EGFP-C1-rev: AACCATTATAAGCTGCAATAAAC
Terms and licenses: Academic/Nonprofit Terms; Industry Terms: Not Available to Industry
How to cite: Py2087ACR1 was a gift from Peter Hegemann (Addgene plasmid # 153032 ; http://n2t.net/addgene:153032 ; RRID:Addgene_153032)
